Addgene plasmid #246553: pX459-Fzd6 gRNA
Purpose: CRISPR vector co-expressing Cas9 and a mouse Fzd6 gRNA
Depositing lab: Mario Vallon. Depositing organization: Julius-Maximilians-Universitaet Wuerzburg. Publication: WNT7A/B assemble a GPR124-RECK-LRP5/6 co-receptor complex to activate beta-catenin signaling in brain endothelial cells. Heiden R, Hannig L, Kuo CJ, Ergun S, Braunger BM, Vallon M. J Biol Chem. 2025 Sep 4:110682. doi: 10.1016/j.jbc.2025.110682. PubMed 40914247.
Backbone
  Vector backbone: pX459
  Vector type: CRISPR
  Selectable markers: Puromycin
Growth in bacteria
  Bacterial resistance: Ampicillin, 100 μg/mL
  Growth temperature: 37°C
  Growth strain: DH5alpha
  Copy number: High Copy
Gene/Insert
  Gene/Insert name: Fzd6 gRNA
  gRNA/shRNA sequence: ATTCTTCTGCCCCTCGTAAG
  Species: M. musculus (mouse)
  Insert size (bp): 20
  Entrez Gene: Fzd6 (a.k.a. Fz6)
  Promoter: U6
  Cloning method: Restriction Enzyme; 5′ cloning site Unspecified (unknown if destroyed)
Resource information
  A portion of this plasmid was derived from a plasmid made by: Synthetic oligo
Terms and licenses: Academic/Nonprofit Terms; Industry Terms: Not Available to Industry
Depositor comments: CBh-SpCas9-T2A-Puro cassette on backbone
How to cite: pX459-Fzd6 gRNA was a gift from Mario Vallon (Addgene plasmid # 246553 ; http://n2t.net/addgene:246553 ; RRID:Addgene_246553)
