[The description below was written by a language model from this plasmid's Addgene catalogue record and pLannotate feature annotations shown in this document.]
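Description:
pX459-Fzd6 gRNA is an all-in-one mammalian CRISPR/Cas9 expression plasmid built on the pX459 backbone, carrying a 20-nt guide directed against mouse Fzd6 (Frizzled-6). The guide, made from synthetic oligos and inserted by restriction cloning, sits between the human U6 RNA polymerase III promoter and the Streptococcus pyogenes gRNA scaffold, so that a complete single guide RNA is transcribed in transfected cells. A second, partial scaffold annotation lies just downstream of the full scaffold.

The second expression unit is the CBh-SpCas9-T2A-Puro cassette noted by the depositor. The CBh promoter is annotated as its component parts: a CMV enhancer, the chicken β-actin promoter and a hybrid CBA/MVM intron. It drives full-length SpCas9, which the annotation tool splits into N- and C-terminal portions that are contiguous in the sequence, followed by a nucleoplasmin bipartite nuclear localization signal. According to the depositor's description, a T2A self-cleaving peptide links Cas9 to puromycin N-acetyltransferase, although the T2A itself is not annotated in the feature table. Both proteins therefore come from one transcript, terminated by the bGH polyadenylation signal, and transfected cells can be enriched by puromycin selection.

A single AAV2 ITR annotation follows the cassette, a remnant of the backbone lineage rather than a functional packaging arrangement. In bacteria the 9,178-nt plasmid is maintained by a high-copy ColE1/pUC-type origin with ampicillin resistance, and it also carries an f1 origin. The stated purpose is co-expression of Cas9 and the Fzd6 guide, consistent with disrupting Fzd6 in mouse cells. The associated publication concerns WNT7A/B co-receptor signaling in brain endothelial cells.
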