Features (pLannotate 1.2.2; 19 found; start..end, strand, type, name):
      1..241     +  promoter       U6 promoter: RNA polymerase III promoter for human U6 snRNA
    271..346     +  misc_RNA       gRNA scaffold: guide RNA scaffold for the Streptococcus pyogenes CRISPR/Cas9 system
    353..396     +  misc_RNA       gRNA scaffold (fragment): guide RNA scaffold for the Streptococcus pyogenes CRISPR/Cas9 system
    443..728     +  enhancer       CMV enhancer: human cytomegalovirus immediate early enhancer; contains an 18-bp deletion relative to the standard CMV enhancer
    730..1008    +  promoter       chicken β-actin promoter: No description available
   1009..1236    +  intron         hybrid intron: hybrid between chicken β-actin (CBA) and minute virus of mice (MMV) introns (Gray et al., 2011)
   1374..2975    +  CDS            Cas9(N): N-terminal portion of Streptococcus pyogenes Cas9 (Zetsche et al., 2015)
   2976..5474    +  CDS            Cas9(C): C-terminal portion of Streptococcus pyogenes Cas9 (Zetsche et al., 2015)
   5475..5522    +  CDS            nucleoplasmin NLS: bipartite nuclear localization signal from nucleoplasmin
   5592..6191    +  CDS            PuroR (fragment): puromycin N-acetyltransferase; pac from Streptomyces; confers resistance to puromycin
   6225..6336    +  polyA_signal   bGH poly(A) signal: bovine growth hormone polyadenylation signal
   6441..6581    +  repeat_region  AAV2 ITR: inverted terminal repeat of adeno-associated virus serotype 2 inverted
   6586..6637    -  misc_feature   bom (fragment): basis of mobility region from pBR322
   6656..7111    +  rep_origin     f1 ori (sequence partly withheld): f1 bacteriophage origin of replication; arrow indicates direction of (+) strand synthesis
   7112..7161    -  misc_feature   bom (fragment): basis of mobility region from pBR322
   7263..7298    -  CDS            rop (fragment): Rop protein, which maintains plasmids at low copy number; rop
   7393..7497    +  promoter       AmpR promoter: bla
   7498..8358    +  CDS            AmpR: β-lactamase; bla; confers resistance to ampicillin, carbenicillin, and related antibiotics
   8529..9117    +  rep_origin     ori: high-copy-number ColE1/pMB1/pBR322/pUC origin of replication
>Addgene plasmid #246553 | pX459-Fzd6 gRNA | addgene full sequence | sequence record 494442 | Addgene NGS Result
GAGGGCCTATTTCCCATGATTCCTTCATATTTGCATATACGATACAAGGCTGTTAGAGAGATAATTGGAA
TTAATTTGACTGTAAACACAAAGATATTAGTACAAAATACGTGACGTAGAAAGTAATAATTTCTTGGGTA
GTTTGCAGTTTTAAAATTATGTTTTAAAATGGACTATCATATGCTTACCGTAACTTGAAAGTATTTCGAT
TTCTTGGCTTTATATATCTTGTGGAAAGGACGAAACACCGATTCTTCTGCCCCTCGTAAGGTTTTAGAGC
TAGAAATAGCAAGTTAAAATAAGGCTAGTCCGTTATCAACTTGAAAAAGTGGCACCGAGTCGGTGCTTTT
TTGTTTTAGAGCTAGAAATAGCAAGTTAAAATAAGGCTAGTCCGTTTTTAGCGCGTGCGCCAATTCTGCA
GACAAATGGCTCTAGAGGTACCCGTTACATAACTTACGGTAAATGGCCCGCCTGGCTGACCGCCCAACGA
CCCCCGCCCATTGACGTCAATAGTAACGCCAATAGGGACTTTCCATTGACGTCAATGGGTGGAGTATTTA
CGGTAAACTGCCCACTTGGCAGTACATCAAGTGTATCATATGCCAAGTACGCCCCCTATTGACGTCAATG
ACGGTAAATGGCCCGCCTGGCATTGTGCCCAGTACATGACCTTATGGGACTTTCCTACTTGGCAGTACAT
CTACGTATTAGTCATCGCTATTACCATGGTCGAGGTGAGCCCCACGTTCTGCTTCACTCTCCCCATCTCC
CCCCCCTCCCCACCCCCAATTTTGTATTTATTTATTTTTTAATTATTTTGTGCAGCGATGGGGGCGGGGG
GGGGGGGGGGGGCGCGCGCCAGGCGGGGCGGGGCGGGGGGGGGGGGGGGGCGGGGCGAGGCGGAGAGGTG
CGGCGGCAGCCAATCAGAGCGGCGCGCTCCGAAAGTTTCCTTTTATGGCGAGGCGGCGGCGGCGGCGGCC
CTATAAAAAGCGAAGCGCGCGGCGGGCGGGAGTCGCTGCGCGCTGCCTTCGCCCCGTGCCCCGCTCCGCC
GCCGCCTCGCGCCGCCCGCCCCGGCTCTGACTGACCGCGTTACTCCCACAGGTGAGCGGGCGGGACGGCC
CTTCTCCTCCGGGCTGTAATTAGCTGAGCAAGAGGTAAGGGTTTAAGGGATGGTTGGTTGGTGGGGTATT
AATGTTTAATTACCTGGAGCACCTGCCTGAAATCACTTTTTTTCAGGTTGGACCGGTGCCACCATGGACT
ATAAGGACCACGACGGAGACTACAAGGATCATGATATTGATTACAAAGACGATGACGATAAGATGGCCCC
AAAGAAGAAGCGGAAGGTCGGTATCCACGGAGTCCCAGCAGCCGACAAGAAGTACAGCATCGGCCTGGAC
ATCGGCACCAACTCTGTGGGCTGGGCCGTGATCACCGACGAGTACAAGGTGCCCAGCAAGAAATTCAAGG
TGCTGGGCAACACCGACCGGCACAGCATCAAGAAGAACCTGATCGGAGCCCTGCTGTTCGACAGCGGCGA
AACAGCCGAGGCCACCCGGCTGAAGAGAACCGCCAGAAGAAGATACACCAGACGGAAGAACCGGATCTGC
TATCTGCAAGAGATCTTCAGCAACGAGATGGCCAAGGTGGACGACAGCTTCTTCCACAGACTGGAAGAGT
CCTTCCTGGTGGAAGAGGATAAGAAGCACGAGCGGCACCCCATCTTCGGCAACATCGTGGACGAGGTGGC
CTACCACGAGAAGTACCCCACCATCTACCACCTGAGAAAGAAACTGGTGGACAGCACCGACAAGGCCGAC
CTGCGGCTGATCTATCTGGCCCTGGCCCACATGATCAAGTTCCGGGGCCACTTCCTGATCGAGGGCGACC
TGAACCCCGACAACAGCGACGTGGACAAGCTGTTCATCCAGCTGGTGCAGACCTACAACCAGCTGTTCGA
GGAAAACCCCATCAACGCCAGCGGCGTGGACGCCAAGGCCATCCTGTCTGCCAGACTGAGCAAGAGCAGA
CGGCTGGAAAATCTGATCGCCCAGCTGCCCGGCGAGAAGAAGAATGGCCTGTTCGGAAACCTGATTGCCC
TGAGCCTGGGCCTGACCCCCAACTTCAAGAGCAACTTCGACCTGGCCGAGGATGCCAAACTGCAGCTGAG
CAAGGACACCTACGACGACGACCTGGACAACCTGCTGGCCCAGATCGGCGACCAGTACGCCGACCTGTTT
CTGGCCGCCAAGAACCTGTCCGACGCCATCCTGCTGAGCGACATCCTGAGAGTGAACACCGAGATCACCA
AGGCCCCCCTGAGCGCCTCTATGATCAAGAGATACGACGAGCACCACCAGGACCTGACCCTGCTGAAAGC
TCTCGTGCGGCAGCAGCTGCCTGAGAAGTACAAAGAGATTTTCTTCGACCAGAGCAAGAACGGCTACGCC
GGCTACATTGACGGCGGAGCCAGCCAGGAAGAGTTCTACAAGTTCATCAAGCCCATCCTGGAAAAGATGG
ACGGCACCGAGGAACTGCTCGTGAAGCTGAACAGAGAGGACCTGCTGCGGAAGCAGCGGACCTTCGACAA
CGGCAGCATCCCCCACCAGATCCACCTGGGAGAGCTGCACGCCATTCTGCGGCGGCAGGAAGATTTTTAC
CCATTCCTGAAGGACAACCGGGAAAAGATCGAGAAGATCCTGACCTTCCGCATCCCCTACTACGTGGGCC
CTCTGGCCAGGGGAAACAGCAGATTCGCCTGGATGACCAGAAAGAGCGAGGAAACCATCACCCCCTGGAA
CTTCGAGGAAGTGGTGGACAAGGGCGCTTCCGCCCAGAGCTTCATCGAGCGGATGACCAACTTCGATAAG
AACCTGCCCAACGAGAAGGTGCTGCCCAAGCACAGCCTGCTGTACGAGTACTTCACCGTGTATAACGAGC
TGACCAAAGTGAAATACGTGACCGAGGGAATGAGAAAGCCCGCCTTCCTGAGCGGCGAGCAGAAAAAGGC
CATCGTGGACCTGCTGTTCAAGACCAACCGGAAAGTGACCGTGAAGCAGCTGAAAGAGGACTACTTCAAG
AAAATCGAGTGCTTCGACTCCGTGGAAATCTCCGGCGTGGAAGATCGGTTCAACGCCTCCCTGGGCACAT
ACCACGATCTGCTGAAAATTATCAAGGACAAGGACTTCCTGGACAATGAGGAAAACGAGGACATTCTGGA
AGATATCGTGCTGACCCTGACACTGTTTGAGGACAGAGAGATGATCGAGGAACGGCTGAAAACCTATGCC
CACCTGTTCGACGACAAAGTGATGAAGCAGCTGAAGCGGCGGAGATACACCGGCTGGGGCAGGCTGAGCC
GGAAGCTGATCAACGGCATCCGGGACAAGCAGTCCGGCAAGACAATCCTGGATTTCCTGAAGTCCGACGG
CTTCGCCAACAGAAACTTCATGCAGCTGATCCACGACGACAGCCTGACCTTTAAAGAGGACATCCAGAAA
GCCCAGGTGTCCGGCCAGGGCGATAGCCTGCACGAGCACATTGCCAATCTGGCCGGCAGCCCCGCCATTA
AGAAGGGCATCCTGCAGACAGTGAAGGTGGTGGACGAGCTCGTGAAAGTGATGGGCCGGCACAAGCCCGA
GAACATCGTGATCGAAATGGCCAGAGAGAACCAGACCACCCAGAAGGGACAGAAGAACAGCCGCGAGAGA
ATGAAGCGGATCGAAGAGGGCATCAAAGAGCTGGGCAGCCAGATCCTGAAAGAACACCCCGTGGAAAACA
CCCAGCTGCAGAACGAGAAGCTGTACCTGTACTACCTGCAGAATGGGCGGGATATGTACGTGGACCAGGA
ACTGGACATCAACCGGCTGTCCGACTACGATGTGGACCATATCGTGCCTCAGAGCTTTCTGAAGGACGAC
TCCATCGACAACAAGGTGCTGACCAGAAGCGACAAGAACCGGGGCAAGAGCGACAACGTGCCCTCCGAAG
AGGTCGTGAAGAAGATGAAGAACTACTGGCGGCAGCTGCTGAACGCCAAGCTGATTACCCAGAGAAAGTT
CGACAATCTGACCAAGGCCGAGAGAGGCGGCCTGAGCGAACTGGATAAGGCCGGCTTCATCAAGAGACAG
CTGGTGGAAACCCGGCAGATCACAAAGCACGTGGCACAGATCCTGGACTCCCGGATGAACACTAAGTACG
ACGAGAATGACAAGCTGATCCGGGAAGTGAAAGTGATCACCCTGAAGTCCAAGCTGGTGTCCGATTTCCG
GAAGGATTTCCAGTTTTACAAAGTGCGCGAGATCAACAACTACCACCACGCCCACGACGCCTACCTGAAC
GCCGTCGTGGGAACCGCCCTGATCAAAAAGTACCCTAAGCTGGAAAGCGAGTTCGTGTACGGCGACTACA
AGGTGTACGACGTGCGGAAGATGATCGCCAAGAGCGAGCAGGAAATCGGCAAGGCTACCGCCAAGTACTT
CTTCTACAGCAACATCATGAACTTTTTCAAGACCGAGATTACCCTGGCCAACGGCGAGATCCGGAAGCGG
CCTCTGATCGAGACAAACGGCGAAACCGGGGAGATCGTGTGGGATAAGGGCCGGGATTTTGCCACCGTGC
GGAAAGTGCTGAGCATGCCCCAAGTGAATATCGTGAAAAAGACCGAGGTGCAGACAGGCGGCTTCAGCAA
AGAGTCTATCCTGCCCAAGAGGAACAGCGATAAGCTGATCGCCAGAAAGAAGGACTGGGACCCTAAGAAG
TACGGCGGCTTCGACAGCCCCACCGTGGCCTATTCTGTGCTGGTGGTGGCCAAAGTGGAAAAGGGCAAGT
CCAAGAAACTGAAGAGTGTGAAAGAGCTGCTGGGGATCACCATCATGGAAAGAAGCAGCTTCGAGAAGAA
TCCCATCGACTTTCTGGAAGCCAAGGGCTACAAAGAAGTGAAAAAGGACCTGATCATCAAGCTGCCTAAG
TACTCCCTGTTCGAGCTGGAAAACGGCCGGAAGAGAATGCTGGCCTCTGCCGGCGAACTGCAGAAGGGAA
ACGAACTGGCCCTGCCCTCCAAATATGTGAACTTCCTGTACCTGGCCAGCCACTATGAGAAGCTGAAGGG
CTCCCCCGAGGATAATGAGCAGAAACAGCTGTTTGTGGAACAGCACAAGCACTACCTGGACGAGATCATC
GAGCAGATCAGCGAGTTCTCCAAGAGAGTGATCCTGGCCGACGCTAATCTGGACAAAGTGCTGTCCGCCT
ACAACAAGCACCGGGATAAGCCCATCAGAGAGCAGGCCGAGAATATCATCCACCTGTTTACCCTGACCAA
TCTGGGAGCCCCTGCCGCCTTCAAGTACTTTGACACCACCATCGACCGGAAGAGGTACACCAGCACCAAA
GAGGTGCTGGACGCCACCCTGATCCACCAGAGCATCACCGGCCTGTACGAGACACGGATCGACCTGTCTC
AGCTGGGAGGCGACAAAAGGCCGGCGGCCACGAAAAAGGCCGGCCAGGCAAAAAAGAAAAAGGAATTCGG
CAGTGGAGAGGGCAGAGGAAGTCTGCTAACATGCGGTGACGTCGAGGAGAATCCTGGCCCAATGACCGAG
TACAAGCCCACGGTGCGCCTCGCCACCCGCGACGACGTCCCCAGGGCCGTACGCACCCTCGCCGCCGCGT
TCGCCGACTACCCCGCCACGCGCCACACCGTCGATCCGGACCGCCACATCGAGCGGGTCACCGAGCTGCA
AGAACTCTTCCTCACGCGCGTCGGGCTCGACATCGGCAAGGTGTGGGTCGCGGACGACGGCGCCGCGGTG
GCGGTCTGGACCACGCCGGAGAGCGTCGAAGCGGGGGCGGTGTTCGCCGAGATCGGCCCGCGCATGGCCG
AGTTGAGCGGTTCCCGGCTGGCCGCGCAGCAACAGATGGAAGGCCTCCTGGCGCCGCACCGGCCCAAGGA
GCCCGCGTGGTTCCTGGCCACCGTCGGAGTCTCGCCCGACCACCAGGGCAAGGGTCTGGGCAGCGCCGTC
GTGCTCCCCGGAGTGGAGGCGGCCGAGCGCGCCGGGGTGCCCGCCTTCCTGGAGACCTCCGCGCCCCGCA
ACCTCCCCTTCTACGAGCGGCTCGGCTTCACCGTCACCGCCGACGTCGAGGTGCCCGAAGGACCGCGCAC
CTGGTGCATGACCCGCAAGCCCGGTGCCTGAGAATTCTAACTAGAGCTCGCTGATCAGCCTCGACTGTGC
CTTCTAGTTGCCAGCCATCTGTTGTTTGCCCCTCCCCCGTGCCTTCCTTGACCCTGGAAGGTGCCACTCC
CACTGTCCTTTCCTAATAAAATGAGGAAATTGCATCGCATTGTCTGAGTAGGTGTCATTCTATTCTGGGG
GGTGGGGTGGGGCAGGACAGCAAGGGGGAGGATTGGGAAGAGAATAGCAGGCATGCTGGGGAGCGGCCGC
AGGAACCCCTAGTGATGGAGTTGGCCACTCCCTCTCTGCGCGCTCGCTCGCTCACTGAGGCCGGGCGACC
AAAGGTCGCCCGACGCCCGGGCTTTGCCCGGGCGGCCTCAGTGAGCGAGCGAGCGCGCAGCTGCCTGCAG
GGGCGCCTGATGCGGTATTTTCTCCTTACGCATCTGTGCGGTATTTCACACCGCATA
[95 nt withheld, positions 6638-6732]
T
[46 nt withheld, positions 6734-6779]
C
[141 nt withheld, positions 6781-6921]
CCTTTGACGTTGGAGTCCACGTTCTTT
[37 nt withheld, positions 6949-6985]
ACTCTATCTCGGGCTATTCTTTTGATTTATAAGGGATTTTGCCGATTTCGGTCTATTGGTTAAAAAATGA
GCTGATTTAACAAAAATTTAACGCGAATTTTAACAAAATATTAACGTTTACAATTTTATGGTGCACTCTC
AGTACAATCTGCTCTGATGCCGCATAGTTAAGCCAGCCCCGACACCCGCCAACACCCGCTGACGCGCCCT
GACGGGCTTGTCTGCTCCCGGCATCCGCTTACAGACAAGCTGTGACCGTCTCCGGGAGCTGCATGTGTCA
GAGGTTTTCACCGTCATCACCGAAACGCGCGAGACGAAAGGGCCTCGTGATACGCCTATTTTTATAGGTT
AATGTCATGATAATAATGGTTTCTTAGACGTCAGGTGGCACTTTTCGGGGAAATGTGCGCGGAACCCCTA
TTTGTTTATTTTTCTAAATACATTCAAATATGTATCCGCTCATGAGACAATAACCCTGATAAATGCTTCA
ATAATATTGAAAAAGGAAGAGTATGAGTATTCAACATTTCCGTGTCGCCCTTATTCCCTTTTTTGCGGCA
TTTTGCCTTCCTGTTTTTGCTCACCCAGAAACGCTGGTGAAAGTAAAAGATGCTGAAGATCAGTTGGGTG
CACGAGTGGGTTACATCGAACTGGATCTCAACAGCGGTAAGATCCTTGAGAGTTTTCGCCCCGAAGAACG
TTTTCCAATGATGAGCACTTTTAAAGTTCTGCTATGTGGCGCGGTATTATCCCGTATTGACGCCGGGCAA
GAGCAACTCGGTCGCCGCATACACTATTCTCAGAATGACTTGGTTGAGTACTCACCAGTCACAGAAAAGC
ATCTTACGGATGGCATGACAGTAAGAGAATTATGCAGTGCTGCCATAACCATGAGTGATAACACTGCGGC
CAACTTACTTCTGACAACGATCGGAGGACCGAAGGAGCTAACCGCTTTTTTGCACAACATGGGGGATCAT
GTAACTCGCCTTGATCGTTGGGAACCGGAGCTGAATGAAGCCATACCAAACGACGAGCGTGACACCACGA
TGCCTGTAGCAATGGCAACAACGTTGCGCAAACTATTAACTGGCGAACTACTTACTCTAGCTTCCCGGCA
ACAATTAATAGACTGGATGGAGGCGGATAAAGTTGCAGGACCACTTCTGCGCTCGGCCCTTCCGGCTGGC
TGGTTTATTGCTGATAAATCTGGAGCCGGTGAGCGTGGAAGCCGCGGTATCATTGCAGCACTGGGGCCAG
ATGGTAAGCCCTCCCGTATCGTAGTTATCTACACGACGGGGAGTCAGGCAACTATGGATGAACGAAATAG
ACAGATCGCTGAGATAGGTGCCTCACTGATTAAGCATTGGTAACTGTCAGACCAAGTTTACTCATATATA
CTTTAGATTGATTTAAAACTTCATTTTTAATTTAAAAGGATCTAGGTGAAGATCCTTTTTGATAATCTCA
TGACCAAAATCCCTTAACGTGAGTTTTCGTTCCACTGAGCGTCAGACCCCGTAGAAAAGATCAAAGGATC
TTCTTGAGATCCTTTTTTTCTGCGCGTAATCTGCTGCTTGCAAACAAAAAAACCACCGCTACCAGCGGTG
GTTTGTTTGCCGGATCAAGAGCTACCAACTCTTTTTCCGAAGGTAACTGGCTTCAGCAGAGCGCAGATAC
CAAATACTGTTCTTCTAGTGTAGCCGTAGTTAGGCCACCACTTCAAGAACTCTGTAGCACCGCCTACATA
CCTCGCTCTGCTAATCCTGTTACCAGTGGCTGCTGCCAGTGGCGATAAGTCGTGTCTTACCGGGTTGGAC
TCAAGACGATAGTTACCGGATAAGGCGCAGCGGTCGGGCTGAACGGGGGGTTCGTGCACACAGCCCAGCT
TGGAGCGAACGACCTACACCGAACTGAGATACCTACAGCGTGAGCTATGAGAAAGCGCCACGCTTCCCGA
AGGGAGAAAGGCGGACAGGTATCCGGTAAGCGGCAGGGTCGGAACAGGAGAGCGCACGAGGGAGCTTCCA
GGGGGAAACGCCTGGTATCTTTATAGTCCTGTCGGGTTTCGCCACCTCTGACTTGAGCGTCGATTTTTGT
GATGCTCGTCAGGGGGGCGGAGCCTATGGAAAAACGCCAGCAACGCGGCCTTTTTACGGTTCCTGGCCTT
TTGCTGGCCTTTTGCTCACATGT
